Addgene plasmid #19866: psiCHECK RBJ 3'UTR
Depositing lab: Thomas Tuschl. Depositing organization: Rockefeller University. Publication: Molecular characterization of human Argonaute-containing ribonucleoprotein complexes and their bound target mRNAs. Landthaler M, Gaidatzis D, Rothballer A, Chen PY, Soll SJ, Dinic L, Ojo T, Hafner M, Zavolan M, Tuschl T. RNA. 2008 Dec;14(12):2580-96. doi: 10.1261/rna.1351608. Epub 2008 Oct 31. PubMed 18978028.
Backbone
  Vector backbone: psiCHECK-2
  Backbone manufacturer: Promega
  Backbone size w/o insert (bp): 6249
  Vector type: Mammalian Expression
Growth in bacteria
  Bacterial resistance: Ampicillin, 100 μg/mL
  Growth temperature: 37°C
  Growth strain: DH5alpha
  Copy number: High Copy
Gene/Insert
  Gene/Insert name: RBJ 3'UTR (alt name: DNAJC27)
  Species: H. sapiens (human)
  Insert size (bp): 3957
  GenBank ID: NM_016544
  Entrez Gene: DNAJC27 (a.k.a. RBJ, RabJS, DKFZp434N211)
  Cloning method: Restriction Enzyme; 5′ cloning site XhoI (not destroyed); 3′ cloning site NotI (not destroyed)
  Sequencing primers: 5′ GTACATCAAGAGCTTCGTGG; 3′ AAGACTCATTTAGATCCTCACAC
Terms and licenses: Academic/Nonprofit Terms; Industry Terms: Not Available to Industry
How to cite: psiCHECK RBJ 3'UTR was a gift from Thomas Tuschl (Addgene plasmid # 19866 ; http://n2t.net/addgene:19866 ; RRID:Addgene_19866)
