[The description below was written by a language model from this plasmid's Addgene catalogue record and pLannotate feature annotations shown in this document.]
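Description:
psiCHECK RBJ 3'UTR is a dual-luciferase reporter plasmid for mammalian cells, built on the Promega psiCHECK-2 backbone. It carries the roughly 4 kb 3' untranslated region of the human DNAJC27 gene (also called RBJ or RabJS). It is maintained in E. coli as a high-copy plasmid through a ColE1/pUC-type origin and is selected with ampicillin via the β-lactamase gene under its own bla promoter. The full annotated sequence is about 10.2 kb, which matches the stated backbone plus insert.

The test cassette is driven by the SV40 enhancer and early promoter. This is followed by a chimeric β-globin/immunoglobulin intron that improves expression, a T7 promoter that allows in vitro transcription, and the human codon-optimized Renilla luciferase (hRluc) coding sequence. The RBJ 3'UTR was inserted between the XhoI and NotI sites, both retained. In the feature table it occupies the region between the end of hRluc and the synthetic poly(A) signal, so it becomes the 3'UTR of the Renilla transcript. The small "C14orf178" and "ARG4 promoter" fragment hits within this region are most likely incidental matches in the human UTR sequence rather than functional parts.

A second, independent cassette expresses firefly luciferase (luc+) from the HSV thymidine kinase promoter with an SV40 poly(A) signal, and it serves as an internal normalization control on the same plasmid. Regulation acting through the UTR, such as miRNA- or Argonaute-mediated repression, changes the Renilla-to-firefly signal ratio. The associated publication characterizes human Argonaute complexes and their bound target mRNAs, which suggests the construct was used to test RBJ as such a target.
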