Features (pLannotate 1.2.2; 14 found; start..end, strand, type, name):
     62..419     +  promoter       SV40 promoter: SV40 enhancer and early promoter
    489..621     +  intron         chimeric intron: chimera between introns from human β-globin and immunoglobulin heavy chain genes
    666..684     +  promoter       T7 promoter: promoter for bacteriophage T7 RNA polymerase
    694..1629    +  CDS            hRluc: Renilla luciferase human codon-optimized
   2493..2603    -  CDS            C14orf178 (fragment): CN178_HUMAN - Experimental evidence at transcript level: Swiss-Prot protein existence level 2. From Homo sapiens (Human).
   4930..4947    +  promoter       ARG4 promoter (fragment): S. cerevisiae ARG4
   5621..5669    +  polyA_signal   poly(A) signal: synthetic polyadenylation signal
   5678..6429    +  promoter       HSV TK promoter: herpes simplex virus thymidine kinase promoter
   6465..8117    +  CDS            luciferase: firefly luciferase; luc+; enhanced luc+ version of the luciferase gene AAS38485.1 42718124.0
   8161..8282    -  polyA_signal   SV40 poly(A) signal: SV40 polyadenylation signal
   8305..8373    -  CDS            large T antigen (fragment): large T antigen from SV40 (simian virus 40)
   8415..8519    +  promoter       AmpR promoter: bla
   8520..9380    +  CDS            AmpR: β-lactamase; bla; confers resistance to ampicillin, carbenicillin, and related antibiotics
   9551..10139   +  rep_origin     ori: high-copy-number ColE1/pMB1/pBR322/pUC origin of replication
>Addgene plasmid #19866 | psiCHECK RBJ 3'UTR | depositor full sequence | sequence record 9392 | Author sequence
AGATCTGCGCAGCACCATGGCCTGAAATAACCTCTGAAAGAGGAACTTGGTTAGGTACCTTCTGAGGCGG
AAAGAACCAGCTGTGGAATGTGTGTCAGTTAGGGTGTGGAAAGTCCCCAGGCTCCCCAGCAGGCAGAAGT
ATGCAAAGCATGCATCTCAATTAGTCAGCAACCAGGTGTGGAAAGTCCCCAGGCTCCCCAGCAGGCAGAA
GTATGCAAAGCATGCATCTCAATTAGTCAGCAACCATAGTCCCGCCCCTAACTCCGCCCATCCCGCCCCT
AACTCCGCCCAGTTCCGCCCATTCTCCGCCCCATGGCTGACTAATTTTTTTTATTTATGCAGAGGCCGAG
GCCGCCTCGGCCTCTGAGCTATTCCAGAAGTAGTGAGGAGGCTTTTTTGGAGGCCTAGGCTTTTGCAAAA
AGCTTGATTCTTCTGACACAACAGTCTCGAACTTAAGCTGCAGAAGTTGGTCGTGAGGCACTGGGCAGGT
AAGTATCAAGGTTACAAGACAGGTTTAAGGAGACCAATAGAAACTGGGCTTGTCGAGACAGAGAAGACTC
TTGCGTTTCTGATAGGCACCTATTGGTCTTACTGACATCCACTTTGCCTTTCTCTCCACAGGTGTCCACT
CCCAGTTCAATTACAGCTCTTAAGGCTAGAGTACTTAATACGACTCACTATAGGCTAGCCACCATGGCTT
CCAAGGTGTACGACCCCGAGCAACGCAAACGCATGATCACTGGGCCTCAGTGGTGGGCTCGCTGCAAGCA
AATGAACGTGCTGGACTCCTTCATCAACTACTATGATTCCGAGAAGCACGCCGAGAACGCCGTGATTTTT
CTGCATGGTAACGCTGCCTCCAGCTACCTGTGGAGGCACGTCGTGCCTCACATCGAGCCCGTGGCTAGAT
GCATCATCCCTGATCTGATCGGAATGGGTAAGTCCGGCAAGAGCGGGAATGGCTCATATCGCCTCCTGGA
TCACTACAAGTACCTCACCGCTTGGTTCGAGCTGCTGAACCTTCCAAAGAAAATCATCTTTGTGGGCCAC
GACTGGGGGGCTTGTCTGGCCTTTCACTACTCCTACGAGCACCAAGACAAGATCAAGGCCATCGTCCATG
CTGAGAGTGTCGTGGACGTGATCGAGTCCTGGGACGAGTGGCCTGACATCGAGGAGGATATCGCCCTGAT
CAAGAGCGAAGAGGGCGAGAAAATGGTGCTTGAGAATAACTTCTTCGTCGAGACCATGCTCCCAAGCAAG
ATCATGCGGAAACTGGAGCCTGAGGAGTTCGCTGCCTACCTGGAGCCATTCAAGGAGAAGGGCGAGGTTA
GACGGCCTACCCTCTCCTGGCCTCGCGAGATCCCTCTCGTTAAGGGAGGCAAGCCCGACGTCGTCCAGAT
TGTCCGCAACTACAACGCCTACCTTCGGGCCAGCGACGATCTGCCTAAGATGTTCATCGAGTCCGACCCT
GGGTTCTTTTCCAACGCTATTGTCGAGGGAGCTAAGAAGTTCCCTAACACCGAGTTCGTGAAGGTGAAGG
GCCTCCACTTCAGCCAGGAGGACGCTCCAGATGAAATGGGTAAGTACATCAAGAGCTTCGTGGAGCGCGT
GCTGAAGAACGAGCAGTAATTCTAGGCGATCGCTCGAGGCTCGGACAGCCCTCCTGAAAAACATCAAGTA
GAAAGTACAGAAAAAAGCCACATGTGGGACTCAAATGCAAACAGACTTTCCCTAGAGGTGAAATAACCAA
CGTGGAGTTTTCCTTCCCAGAATCTCACTGCTCTTTTCATTCATGTGTTGTCATTTGTATATCAGTAATT
CAGGTACCCATTTCATAGACATTTTACTGAGAAATGACCTGCATTTGTATGAAGTGAACTGAGCGTCACA
CCCTGTACTTCATTTCATATTTCTAGATAATTCTGAATTTTTTTCTCATTCGTCAGCTCTGTAATTATAG
TATCACTTAGACATTTCACTTGGGGAAATCCACAAGGTTCCTGGAGGAGGGAAGAGAGGACAAGAGGACC
CTTTCACTTTTTCTTTTTTACGGAATTCATCATCAGAGAAGAAAATAACAAAAATGGAAGCAAACAACAT
CAGAACCCCTGTAAGTTTGGTGTGACCTTACAGACAAGTTGCTGCTTTTACAATGAGTTCCTTAGGTGGT
ATTTTAACCCATCGATCTATAATGATGACTCTTGGCAGCCCTTTGGGAGTTTGTAAAATGAGGTGATACA
GTTCTGAATTGAGCATTCCTTTATGATATTCACTCTGTTCCTCTTCTGCAGCCACCAGTGGGAGAGACAA
GCCAGTCCTAAGAGAAAAGGTGGTGGCAGCCACAAATTCTAGGTACACTGGCTGCTGCCTATCCTGTCCC
TGGATCTGAGGCCTTTCCCTTGCCATAGAAATGGTTGCTGGTAGCAGTAGAGAGCACTGTGCACCTGGGA
ATGAGGAATCAGGCCCCAAGACAGAAGTACTTGGAGGAGCCAGCTGCAGTAGTATCCGCCTGTAGTCCCA
GCTACTCAGGAGGCTGAGACAGGAGGATTGCTTAAGCCCAGGAGCTCAAGTCCCACCTGGGCAACATAGT
AAGATCTTGTCTCTTAAAGAAAAAAAAAAAAGGTACTTAGAGGTCGCACTTAAAGATTATGCACATCAGC
AGAGGAAAGGCCAGCCAAGCTTGGGGCAAGCTTGATGCAGTAGGAGAGACTCCTTATGAGGCTTAGCCCT
TGTCTTACTGCCAGCCTTTGCCACAGGCAGGTGAGAAAGGCAGGGCCACTCCTCAGCAAAGTTGGCCTCT
TCTACACTTCCTCACCAGTGTTGTTTCTTCCTTTTTTCCCCTCTTCCCCTTCCCGTCTTGTGTTTTTTCT
GAACCCCACATCTGCCATCATTTCTCTCCTCTAGAGTCCCTGGCTTCTGGCCACTGCCTCCTCCCTCTTC
TAAGCCTTGGCCTGAATCTGGTTGATCAGAGGCAAGTGTGGATCCTTTGGGTGGCAGTCAGGGGAGATCT
CAGGGCCTCTGTTGGGAGGAATCTCTGTAATTCCTGCTTGGGCTCCAAATTTCTGAAGAGTAATATTTTT
AAACTATAGCTTACAAAATACATTCTCTGACCACAGTCTCCTCCTTGATATACAAGGGATGGATGAAGTT
CATGTATTAGGACTGGCACTCCTTACGGTGCTTATAGAACTAGTCTCACAACTTGACTCATTACGTCGTC
ATTCTTGTTACATCACTCATACTTTTAGCTGCAACCACACTAATTCACATTTTTATATACTTTCAATTAG
CTGTACTAATTGGGGCTTGAAAGTATATAAAATCTTCCTGTCCTGTGAATTTTAAAAAGCTATCCCATAT
CGATTGCCAAAGAGCATCTACCTTACCTCCTAAGAAGAAAAGCCACTTTCTTCCAATCCAAGCCCACTGC
AGCCTTGTGGATTTTCCACACAGCAGCTTTTCACTGTATGCCTGTACTTGGGCTGCACTGAGCTTGTCTT
CAGGAAACCAGAGCGTTGCTTTATCATCGCACTTTTCATCTTGGTAATATCAAAACAACTTTTTAAATGA
ACTGATTGATATATGTTATTTCTTGCGAGGTTTTCCTCTGGCCTTTAACTGGCTTCTGAGGCTACAGAAC
TCCAACCCAGAGTTCTTCGGGACCTAAATTTTGCTTAAGGAAGGCCTTTATCATGCTGAAAGCACTCAGA
CATGTCTGTCCTCACAGCAGAATGTAGAAGTCATATGAATGAGGGATCGTGCACGGTAGCGTCAGCCCGA
ATTGACACGACAACTCTGAATGTGTGGCCCTCTATGAAAGCTGGTGCCAGTTTTCATCACTGTTATTAAA
TACTAGATTGGGAACCTCATTCAGCCGTATTGCACAGATGAGCAATTACAGCAGAGAAAATTCATTAGTG
CTCCCACTCATATCCTTATGTGTGAGTTGGTGAAATTTAGCCTGAGCTTGATTCTTAGGTCTTGAGACTC
AGTTTCCAACACCTTCATTATTAATGTTAAGAATGGCCATATACCACTTCATTTACGTAAAAGGAATAAA
ATAAGCAAGTTAAGCTTCAGGGTCCTAGAATTTTTCTGATTTCTATAATCCTTCAGCAGAATATTAAGAA
ATAAAGCATGATCTGCAATGGAAAGGTTTTTTTGGCACTAACTTCATGCAGAATTTCACAGACATCTATG
CATTAATTTAAATTCGTGGTGCAAATGTGTGCTTTGTAGTTCAACCTTATTAAAAATTCTTCAGCCAGTT
AGGATTTCAAAATACATTAGTGAGAGTAACAGCTAGCAGAATAATTACAATGGCTAAAACGTTTTTATAG
AGAATCTTGTTTTTCAAAAAAGAATAAAAAGTTTGAATAGCTATTATTAAAGAAAAGCCATGTCTTCAAC
ATCTGAGTCACCAAGAAGTAACACTTTTTAAACTTGTTAGAAATCCCTGGAGGCATTTCAAATTCATCTT
CTAACCTACCTAAGCACTTTAAAATACAGCCTCCTTCTGTTCCTCTGTTCCCCTTCATGCCTCCTTTTGA
ATTGATATCTCAGCTGTCAATATTTCTTTGACTTCAGCATTGTTATTTTATTTCTCTATATCAATGTGTC
CTTAGTTTTCTTAGCCTGTTAATTTAAAAATCCAGACTTGGGGGTCATTGTGTTGCTACCCAAGAGAAAA
TGCTACAGTTTTATAGATTGCACATCATTCTTTAAGGCATACTTTTACCTCAGGAAACTTACTCTAGTAT
GTTCTCATATATTGAATTCTCAACTAAGTAACTATTTCTTTATACCTATAAACTAGTACCTAATTCACTG
TTAGTTAAATGAGCTATAGATAAGGCAGCTAAATTTCTGAAAGATAGCCAGAGTAAGTAAGCAGCCACTG
CAAGCTCTGAATCAGTTTTTTAAAAAAAAGAAAAAAAAAAAAAAGGAGCTGTGCCCCATTGAACAATGAC
AACATCACAAGGGGAAGGGAGGGATTTTGCCAAAAGTTAGAAAGGTGGAGCTGTAAGCCATGTGCTTGTT
GCCTTTGACAGTGACAGTGCGCGTCTTACAACTAATTCCACTAGGCATGGGAATGTCACCTCCTTTGCCA
CTGTACCCCATCAAGCTTACTCTGAATCAAAGGTTTTGTAAAACTTTTGAAAATGAACTTAGCTGCAAAA
TATAGCTAACCACTTTCAATTGCAAGCTTTGCAAAGTGAAGAGAGGTTCGTACTTCTCATAATTGGTATT
TAGCACAATTGTAAGATACAGTTTTACTGTTTGTACATCGTTTTTTTCCATTAAACTTTTCTAGAGAAGA
CAAAAGCTTACACTGGTGACATGGATAAGTGAGATGGTGTCTAACGAGCAGTGCAATATTAGGCGGTGCA
ATAGAGGCCCTGTTGGCAAGATGAGTTTTGCTGGAGAGCTGGACAGTGTTGGTTAGCTTCCTGCATTGAT
TGCCCCTGGGCGTTCTTCCCCCTTAACTGTGAAAGCAGAGTCTATAAATGAACTCTTTGCTCTTACAAGG
TAATTTACATATTTTCTTTCTGTTGAAATAACTGAAAATGTTAAATCTACCAGTTTATGTCTTGTAAACA
GAGTGGCGGCCGCTGGCCGCAATAAAATATCTTTATTTTCATTACATCTGTGTGTTGGTTTTTTGTGTGA
GGATCTAAATGAGTCTTCGGACCTCGCGGGGGCCGCTTAAGCGGTGGTTAGGGTTTGTCTGACGCGGGGG
GAGGGGGAAGGAACGAAACACTCTCATTCGGAGGCGGCTCGGGGTTTGGTCTTGGTGGCCACGGGCACGC
AGAAGAGCGCCGCGATCCTCTTAAGCACCCCCCCGCCCTCCGTGGAGGCGGGGGTTTGGTCGGCGGGTGG
TAACTGGCGGGCCGCTGACTCGGGCGGGTCGCGCGCCCCAGAGTGTGACCTTTTCGGTCTGCTCGCAGAC
CCCCGGGCGGCGCCGCCGCGGCGGCGACGGGCTCGCTGGGTCCTAGGCTCCATGGGGACCGTATACGTGG
ACAGGCTCTGGAGCATCCGCACGACTGCGGTGATATTACCGGAGACCTTCTGCGGGACGAGCCGGGTCAC
GCGGCTGACGCGGAGCGTCCGTTGGGCGACAAACACCAGGACGGGGCACAGGTACACTATCTTGTCACCC
GGAGGCGCGAGGGACTGCAGGAGCTTCAGGGAGTGGCGCAGCTGCTTCATCCCCGTGGCCCGTTGCTCGC
GTTTGCTGGCGGTGTCCCCGGAAGAAATATATTTGCATGTCTTTAGTTCTATGATGACACAAACCCCGCC
CAGCGTCTTGTCATTGGCGAATTCGAACACGCAGATGCAGTCGGGGCGGCGCGGTCCCAGGTCCACTTCG
CATATTAAGGTGACGCGTGTGGCCTCGAACACCGAGCGACCCTGCAGCGACCCGCTTAAAAGCTTGGCAT
TCCGGTACTGTTGGTAAAGCCACCATGGCCGATGCTAAGAACATTAAGAAGGGCCCTGCTCCCTTCTACC
CTCTGGAGGATGGCACCGCTGGCGAGCAGCTGCACAAGGCCATGAAGAGGTATGCCCTGGTGCCTGGCAC
CATTGCCTTCACCGATGCCCACATTGAGGTGGACATCACCTATGCCGAGTACTTCGAGATGTCTGTGCGC
CTGGCCGAGGCCATGAAGAGGTACGGCCTGAACACCAACCACCGCATCGTGGTGTGCTCTGAGAACTCTC
TGCAGTTCTTCATGCCAGTGCTGGGCGCCCTGTTCATCGGAGTGGCCGTGGCCCCTGCTAACGACATTTA
CAACGAGCGCGAGCTGCTGAACAGCATGGGCATTTCTCAGCCTACCGTGGTGTTCGTGTCTAAGAAGGGC
CTGCAGAAGATCCTGAACGTGCAGAAGAAGCTGCCTATCATCCAGAAGATCATCATCATGGACTCTAAGA
CCGACTACCAGGGCTTCCAGAGCATGTACACATTCGTGACATCTCATCTGCCTCCTGGCTTCAACGAGTA
CGACTTCGTGCCAGAGTCTTTCGACAGGGACAAAACCATTGCCCTGATCATGAACAGCTCTGGGTCTACC
GGCCTGCCTAAGGGCGTGGCCCTGCCTCATCGCACCGCCTGTGTGCGCTTCTCTCACGCCCGCGACCCTA
TTTTCGGCAACCAGATCATCCCCGACACCGCTATTCTGAGCGTGGTGCCATTCCACCACGGCTTCGGCAT
GTTCACCACCCTGGGCTACCTGATTTGCGGCTTTCGGGTGGTGCTGATGTACCGCTTCGAGGAGGAGCTG
TTCCTGCGCAGCCTGCAAGACTACAAAATTCAGTCTGCCCTGCTGGTGCCAACCCTGTTCAGCTTCTTCG
CTAAGAGCACCCTGATCGACAAGTACGACCTGTCTAACCTGCACGAGATTGCCTCTGGCGGCGCCCCACT
GTCTAAGGAGGTGGGCGAAGCCGTGGCCAAGCGCTTTCATCTGCCAGGCATCCGCCAGGGCTACGGCCTG
ACCGAGACAACCAGCGCCATTCTGATTACCCCAGAGGGCGACGACAAGCCTGGCGCCGTGGGCAAGGTGG
TGCCATTCTTCGAGGCCAAGGTGGTGGACCTGGACACCGGCAAGACCCTGGGAGTGAACCAGCGCGGCGA
GCTGTGTGTGCGCGGCCCTATGATTATGTCCGGCTACGTGAATAACCCTGAGGCCACAAACGCCCTGATC
GACAAGGACGGCTGGCTGCACTCTGGCGACATTGCCTACTGGGACGAGGACGAGCACTTCTTCATCGTGG
ACCGCCTGAAGTCTCTGATCAAGTACAAGGGCTACCAGGTGGCCCCAGCCGAGCTGGAGTCTATCCTGCT
GCAGCACCCTAACATTTTCGACGCCGGAGTGGCCGGCCTGCCCGACGACGATGCCGGCGAGCTGCCTGCC
GCCGTCGTCGTGCTGGAACACGGCAAGACCATGACCGAGAAGGAGATCGTGGACTATGTGGCCAGCCAGG
TGACAACCGCCAAGAAGCTGCGCGGCGGAGTGGTGTTCGTGGACGAGGTGCCCAAGGGCCTGACCGGCAA
GCTGGACGCCCGCAAGATCCGCGAGATCCTGATCAAGGCTAAGAAAGGCGGCAAGATCGCCGTGTAATAA
TTCTAGAGTCGGGGCGGCCGGCCGCTTCGAGCAGACATGATAAGATACATTGATGAGTTTGGACAAACCA
CAACTAGAATGCAGTGAAAAAAATGCTTTATTTGTGAAATTTGTGATGCTATTGCTTTATTTGTAACCAT
TATAAGCTGCAATAAACAAGTTAACAACAACAATTGCATTCATTTTATGTTTCAGGTTCAGGGGGAGGTG
TGGGAGGTTTTTTAAAGCAAGTAAAACCTCTACAAATGTGGTAAAATCGATAAGGATCCAGGTGGCACTT
TTCGGGGAAATGTGCGCGGAACCCCTATTTGTTTATTTTTCTAAATACATTCAAATATGTATCCGCTCAT
GAGACAATAACCCTGATAAATGCTTCAATAATATTGAAAAAGGAAGAGTATGAGTATTCAACATTTCCGT
GTCGCCCTTATTCCCTTTTTTGCGGCATTTTGCCTTCCTGTTTTTGCTCACCCAGAAACGCTGGTGAAAG
TAAAAGATGCTGAAGATCAGTTGGGTGCACGAGTGGGTTACATCGAACTGGATCTCAACAGCGGTAAGAT
CCTTGAGAGTTTTCGCCCCGAAGAACGTTTTCCAATGATGAGCACTTTTAAAGTTCTGCTATGTGGCGCG
GTATTATCCCGTATTGACGCCGGGCAAGAGCAACTCGGTCGCCGCATACACTATTCTCAGAATGACTTGG
TTGAGTACTCACCAGTCACAGAAAAGCATCTTACGGATGGCATGACAGTAAGAGAATTATGCAGTGCTGC
CATAACCATGAGTGATAACACTGCGGCCAACTTACTTCTGACAACGATCGGAGGACCGAAGGAGCTAACC
GCTTTTTTGCACAACATGGGGGATCATGTAACTCGCCTTGATCGTTGGGAACCGGAGCTGAATGAAGCCA
TACCAAACGACGAGCGTGACACCACGATGCCTGTAGCAATGGCAACAACGTTGCGCAAACTATTAACTGG
CGAACTACTTACTCTAGCTTCCCGGCAACAATTAATAGACTGGATGGAGGCGGATAAAGTTGCAGGACCA
CTTCTGCGCTCGGCCCTTCCGGCTGGCTGGTTTATTGCTGATAAATCTGGAGCCGGTGAGCGTGGGTCTC
GCGGTATCATTGCAGCACTGGGGCCAGATGGTAAGCCCTCCCGTATCGTAGTTATCTACACGACGGGGAG
TCAGGCAACTATGGATGAACGAAATAGACAGATCGCTGAGATAGGTGCCTCACTGATTAAGCATTGGTAA
CTGTCAGACCAAGTTTACTCATATATACTTTAGATTGATTTAAAACTTCATTTTTAATTTAAAAGGATCT
AGGTGAAGATCCTTTTTGATAATCTCATGACCAAAATCCCTTAACGTGAGTTTTCGTTCCACTGAGCGTC
AGACCCCGTAGAAAAGATCAAAGGATCTTCTTGAGATCCTTTTTTTCTGCGCGTAATCTGCTGCTTGCAA
ACAAAAAAACCACCGCTACCAGCGGTGGTTTGTTTGCCGGATCAAGAGCTACCAACTCTTTTTCCGAAGG
TAACTGGCTTCAGCAGAGCGCAGATACCAAATACTGTTCTTCTAGTGTAGCCGTAGTTAGGCCACCACTT
CAAGAACTCTGTAGCACCGCCTACATACCTCGCTCTGCTAATCCTGTTACCAGTGGCTGCTGCCAGTGGC
GATAAGTCGTGTCTTACCGGGTTGGACTCAAGACGATAGTTACCGGATAAGGCGCAGCGGTCGGGCTGAA
CGGGGGGTTCGTGCACACAGCCCAGCTTGGAGCGAACGACCTACACCGAACTGAGATACCTACAGCGTGA
GCTATGAGAAAGCGCCACGCTTCCCGAAGGGAGAAAGGCGGACAGGTATCCGGTAAGCGGCAGGGTCGGA
ACAGGAGAGCGCACGAGGGAGCTTCCAGGGGGAAACGCCTGGTATCTTTATAGTCCTGTCGGGTTTCGCC
ACCTCTGACTTGAGCGTCGATTTTTGTGATGCTCGTCAGGGGGGCGGAGCCTATGGAAAAACGCCAGCAA
CGCGGCCTTTTTACGGTTCCTGGCCTTTTGCTGGCCTTTTGCTCACATGGCTCGAC
