>Addgene plasmid #19866 | psiCHECK RBJ 3'UTR | addgene partial sequence | sequence record 25658 | 19866 with T7
CCGTGATTTTTCTGNNTGGTAACGNTGCCTCCAGNTACCTGTGGAGGCACGTCGNGNCNNNNNNNNNNNN
CGTGGCTAGATGCNTCATCCCTGATCNGNNNNNANTGNNTNAGTNCNGNAAGAGCGGNAATGGCTCATAT
CGCCTCNTGNANCACTACAANTACCTCACCGCTTGNNTCGAGCTGNNGAACCTTCCAAAGAANANCNNCT
TTGTGGGCCACNANTGGNGGNNNTGNCTGGNCTTTCACTACTCCTACNAGCACCCAGACAAGATCANGGC
CNTCNNNNNTGCTNNNAGNGTCGTGNANGTGANCNAGTCCTGGGACNAGTGGNC
