>Addgene plasmid #19866 | psiCHECK RBJ 3'UTR | addgene partial sequence | sequence record 25659 | RenLuc3F 5'-GTACATCAAGAGCTTCGTGG-3'
GAAGGCGNATTCTGGCGATCGCTCGAGGCTCGGACAGCCCTCCTGAAAAACATCAAGTAGAAAGTACAGA
AAAAAGCCACATGTGGGACTCAAATGCAAACAGACTTTCCCTAGAGGTGAAATAACCAACGTGGAGTTTT
CCTTCCCAGAATCTCACTGCTCTTTTCATTCATGTGTTGTCATTTGTATATCAGTAATTCAGGTACCCAT
TTCATAGACATTTTACTGAGAAATGACCTGCATTTGTATGAAGTGAACTGAGCGTCACACCCTGTACTTC
ATTTCATATTTCTAGATAATTCTGAATTTTTTTCTCATTCGTCAGCTCTGTAATTATAGTATCACTTAGA
CATTTCACTTGGGGAAATCCACAAGGTTCCTGGAGGAGGGAAGAGAGGACAAGAGGACCCTTTCACTTTT
TCTTTTTTACGGAATTCATCATCAGAGAAGAAAATAACAAAAATGGAAGCAAACAACATCAGAACCCCTG
TAAGTTTGGTGTGACCTTACAGACAAGTTGCTGCTTTTACAATGAGTTCCTTAGGTGGTATTTTAACCCA
TCGATCTATAATGATGACTCTTGGCAGCCCTTTGGGAGTTTGTAAAATGAGGTGATACAGTTCTGAATTG
AGCATTCCTTTATGATATTCACTCTGTTCCTCTTCTGCAGCCACCAGTGGGAGAGACAAGCCAGCCAAAA
GGAAANGGGGGGGNCNCCAAAATTCTNGGACCNGGCNGCNGCTNNCNGCCCGGNACTGAGCCTTCCCTGC
ATAGANGGTGCTGTACATAAGACCNGGCACTGGATGAGACAGCCCAN
